>Addgene plasmid #172081 | EIF2B3-Q136P | addgene full sequence | sequence record 337898 | Addgene NGS Result
GCCAATTCAATATGGCGTATATGGACTCATGCCAATTCAATATGGTGGATCTGGACCTGTGCCAATTCAA
TATGGCGTATATGGACTCGTGCCAATTCAATATGGTGGATCTGGACCCCAGCCAATTCAATATGGCGGAC
TTGGCACCATGCCAATTCAATATGGCGGACCTGGCACTGTGCCAACTGGGGAGGGGTCTACTTGGCACGG
TGCCAAGTTTGAGGAGGGGTCTTGGCCCTGTGCCAAGTCCGCCATATTGAATTGGCATGGTGCCAATAAT
GGCGGCCATATTGGCTATATGCCAGGATCAATATATAGGCAATATCCAATATGGCCCTATGCCAATATGG
CTATTGGCCAGGTTCAATACTATGTATTGGCCCTATGCCATATAGTATTCCATATATGGGTTTTCCTATT
GACGTAGATAGCCCCTCCCAATGGGCGGTCCCATATACCATATATGGGGCTTCCTAATACCGCCCATAGC
CACTCCCCCATTGACGTCAATGGTCTCTATATATGGTCTTTCCTATTGACGTCATATGGGCGGTCCTATT
GACGTATATGGCGCCTCCCCCATTGACGTCAATTACGGTAAATGGCCCGCCTGGCTCAATGCCCATTGAC
GTCAATAGGACCACCCACCATTGACGTCAATGGGATGGCTCATTGCCCATTCATATCCGTTCTCACGCCC
CCTATTGACGTCAATGACGGTAAATGGCCCACTTGGCAGTACATCAATATCTATTAATAGTAACTTGGCA
AGTACATTACTATTGGAAGTACGCCAGGGTACATTGGCAGTACTCCCATTGACGTCAATGGCGGTAAATG
GCCCGCGATGGCTGCCAAGTACATCCCCATTGACGTCAATGGGGAGGGGCAATGACGCAAATGGGCGTTC
CATTGACGTAAATGGGCGGTAGGCGTGCCTAATGGGAGGTCTATATAAGCAATGCTCGTTTAGGGAACCG
CCATTCTGCCTGGGGACGTCGGAGCAAGCTTGATTTAGGTGACACTATAGAATACAAGCTACTTGTTCTT
TTTGCAGGATCCCATCGATGGCCGCACACAAGCTGGCTGACCCGGTTTGTAAAAATGGAATTTCAAGCAG
TAGTGATGGCAGTAGGTGGAGGATCTCGGATGACAGACCTAACTTCCAGCATTCCCAAACCTCTGCTTCC
AGTTGGGAACAAACCTTTAATTTGGTACCCATTGAACCTGCTTGAGCGTGTTGGATTTGAAGAAGTCATT
GTGGTTACAACCAGGGATGTTCAAAAGGCTCTATGTGCAGAATTCAAGATGAAAATGAAGCCAGATATTG
TGTGTATTCCTGATGATGCTGACATGGGAACTGCAGATTCTTTGCGCTACATATATCCAAAACTTAAGAC
AGATGTGCTGGTGCTGAGCTGTGATCTGATAACAGACGTTGCCTTACATGAGGTTGTGGACCTGTTTAGA
GCTTATGATGCATCACTTGCTATGTTGATGAGAAAAGGCCCAGATAGCATAGAACCTGTTCCCGGTCAAA
AGGGGAAAAAAAAAGCAGTGGAGCAGCGTGACTTCATTGGAGTGGACAGCACAGGAAAGAGGCTGCTCTT
CATGGCTAATGAAGCAGACTTGGATGAAGAGCTGGTCATTAAGGGATCCATCCTACAGAAGCATCCTAGA
ATACGTTTCCACACGGGTCTTGTGGATGCCCACCTCTACTGTTTGAAAAAATACATCGTGGACTTCCTAA
TGGAAAATGGGTCAATAACTTCTATCCGGAGTGAACTGATTCCATATTTAGTGAGAAAACAGTTTTCCTC
AGCTTCCTCACAACAGGGACAAGAAGAAAAAGAGGAGGATCTAAAGAAAAAGGAGCTGAAGTCCTTAGAT
ATCTACAGTTTTATAAAAGAAGCCAATACACTGAACCTGGCTCCCTATGATGCCTGCTGGAATGCCTGTC
GAGGAGACAGGTGGGAAGACTTGTCCAGATCACAGGTGCGCTGCTATGTCCACATCATGAAAGAGGGGCT
CTGCTCTCGAGTGAGCACACTGGGACTCTACATGGAAGCAAACAGACAGGTGCCCAAATTGCTGTCTGCT
CTCTGTCCAGAAGAACCACCAGTCCATTCGTCAGCCCAGATTGTCAGCAAACACCTGGTTGGAGTTGACA
GCCTCATTGGGCCAGAGACACAGATTGGAGAGAAGTCATCCATTAAGCGCTCAGTCATTGGCTCATCCTG
TCTCATAAAAGATAGAGTGACTATTACCAATTGCCTTCTCATGAACTCAGTCACTGTGGAGGAAGGAAGC
AATATCCAAGGCAGTGTCATCTGCAACAATGCTGTGATCGAGAAGGGTGCAGACATCAAGGACTGCTTGA
TTGGAAGTGGCCAGAGGATTGAAGCCAAAGCTAAACGAGTGAATGAGGTGATCGTGGGGAATGACCAGCT
CATGGAGATCTGAGTTCTGAGCAAGTCAGACTCCTTCCTTTTGGCCTCCAAAGCCACAGATGTTGGCTCT
AGAACTATAGTGAGTCGTATTACGTAGATCCAGACATGATAAGATACATTGATGAGTTTGGACAAACCAC
AACTAGAATGCAGTGAAAAAAATGCTTTATTTGTGAAATTTGTGATGCTATTGCTTTATTTGTAACCATT
ATAAGCTGCAATAAACAAGTTAACAACAACAATTGCATTCATTTTATGTTTCAGGTTCAGGGGGAGGTGT
GGGAGGTTTTTTAATTCGCGGCCGCGGCGCCAATGCATTGGGCCCGGTACCCAGCTTTTGTTCCCTTTAG
TGAGGGTTAATTGCGCGCTTGGCGTAATCATGGTCATAGCTGTTTCCTGTGTGAAATTGTTATCCGCTCA
CAATTCCACACAACATACGAGCCGGGAGCATAAAGTGTAAAGCCTGGGGTGCCTAATGAGTGAGCTAACT
CACATTAATTGCGTTGCGCTCACTGCCCGCTTTCCAGTCGGGAAACCTGTCGTGCCAGCTGCATTAATGA
ATCGGCCAACGCGCGGGGAGAGGCGGTTTGCGTATTGGGCGCTCTTCCGCTTCCTCGCTCACTGACTCGC
TGCGCTCGGTCGTTCGGCTGCGGCGAGCGGTATCAGCTCACTCAAAGGCGGTAATACGGTTATCCACAGA
ATCAGGGGATAACGCAGGAAAGAACATGTGAGCAAAAGGCCAGCAAAAGGCCAGGAACCGTAAAAAGGCC
GCGTTGCTGGCGTTTTTCCATAGGCTCCGCCCCCCTGACGAGCATCACAAAAATCGACGCTCAAGTCAGA
GGTGGCGAAACCCGACAGGACTATAAAGATACCAGGCGTTTCCCCCTGGAAGCTCCCTCGTGCGCTCTCC
TGTTCCGACCCTGCCGCTTACCGGATACCTGTCCGCCTTTCTCCCTTCGGGAAGCGTGGCGCTTTCTCAT
AGCTCACGCTGTAGGTATCTCAGTTCGGTGTAGGTCGTTCGCTCCAAGCTGGGCTGTGTGCACGAACCCC
CCGTTCAGCCCGACCGCTGCGCCTTATCCGGTAACTATCGTCTTGAGTCCAACCCGGTAAGACACGACTT
ATCGCCACTGGCAGCAGCCACTGGTAACAGGATTAGCAGAGCGAGGTATGTAGGCGGTGCTACAGAGTTC
TTGAAGTGGTGGCCTAACTACGGCTACACTAGAAGAACAGTATTTGGTATCTGCGCTCTGCTGAAGCCAG
TTACCTTCGGAAAAAGAGTTGGTAGCTCTTGATCCGGCAAACAAACCACCGCTGGTAGCGGTGGTTTTTT
TGTTTGCAAGCAGCAGATTACGCGCAGAAAAAAAGGATCTCAAGAAGATCCTTTGATCTTTTCTACGGGG
TCTGACGCTCAGTGGAACGAAAACTCACGTTAAGGGATTTTGGTCATGAGATTATCAAAAAGGATCTTCA
CCTAGATCCTTTTAAATTAAAAATGAAGTTTTAAATCAATCTAAAGTATATATGAGTAAACTTGGTCTGA
CAGTTACCAATGCTTAATCAGTGAGGCACCTATCTCAGCGATCTGTCTATTTCGTTCATCCATAGTTGCC
TGACTCCCCGTCGTGTAGATAACTACGATACGGGAGGGCTTACCATCTGGCCCCAGTGCTGCAATGATAC
CGCGAGACCCACGCTCACCGGCTCCAGATTTATCAGCAATAAACCAGCCAGCCGGAAGGGCCGAGCGCAG
AAGTGGTCCTGCAACTTTATCCGCCTCCATCCAGTCTATTAATTGTTGCCGGGAAGCTAGAGTAAGTAGT
TCGCCAGTTAATAGTTTGCGCAACGTTGTTGCCATTGCTACAGGCATCGTGGTGTCACGCTCGTCGTTTG
GTATGGCTTCATTCAGCTCCGGTTCCCAACGATCAAGGCGAGTTACATGATCCCCCATGTTGTGCAAAAA
AGCGGTTAGCTCCTTCGGTCCTCCGATCGTTGTCAGAAGTAAGTTGGCCGCAGTGTTATCACTCATGGTT
ATGGCAGCACTGCATAATTCTCTTACTGTCATGCCATCCGTAAGATGCTTTTCTGTGACTGGTGAGTACT
CAACCAAGTCATTCTGAGAATAGTGTATGCGGCGACCGAGTTGCTCTTGCCCGGCGTCAATACGGGATAA
TACCGCGCCACATAGCAGAACTTTAAAAGTGCTCATCATTGGAAAACGTTCTTCGGGGCGAAAACTCTCA
AGGATCTTACCGCTGTTGAGATCCAGTTCGATGTAACCCACTCGTGCACCCAACTGATCTTCAGCATCTT
TTACTTTCACCAGCGTTTCTGGGTGAGCAAAAACAGGAAGGCAAAATGCCGCAAAAAAGGGAATAAGGGC
GACACGGAAATGTTGAATACTCATACTCTTCCTTTTTCAATATTATTGAAGCATTTATCAGGGTTATTGT
CTCATGAGCGGATACATATTTGAATGTATTTAGAAAAATAAACAAATAGGGGTTCCGCGCACATTTCCCC
GAAAAGTGCCACCTAAATTGTAAGCGTTAATATTTTGTTAAAATTCGCGTTAAATTTTTGTTAAATCAGC
TCATTTTTTAACCAATAGGCCGAAATCGGCAAAATCCCTTATAAATCAAAAGAATAGACCGAGATAGGGT
[37 nt withheld, positions 5111-5147]
AAAGAACGTGGACTCCAACGTCAAAGG
[49 nt withheld, positions 5175-5223]
T
[91 nt withheld, positions 5225-5315]
G
[124 nt withheld, positions 5317-5440]
CCCATTCGCCATTCAGGCTGCGCAACTGTTGGGAAGGGCGATCGGTGCGGGCCTCTTCGCTATTACGCCA
GTCGACC
Features (pLannotate 1.2.2; 15 found; start..end, strand, type, name):
      1..978     +  promoter       CMV IE94 promoter: enhancer/promoter region of simian cytomegalovirus major immediate early transcription unit IE94
   1013..1031    +  promoter       SP6 promoter: promoter for bacteriophage SP6 RNA polymerase
   1105..2460    +  CDS            EIF2B3: EI2BG_HUMAN - Experimental evidence at protein level: Swiss-Prot protein existence level 1. Catalyzes the exchange of eukaryotic initiation factor 2- bound GDP for GTP. From Homo sapiens (Human).
   2525..2542    -  promoter       T7 promoter (fragment): promoter for bacteriophage T7 RNA polymerase
   2547..2681    -  polyA_signal   SV40 poly(A) signal: SV40 polyadenylation signal
   2794..2812    -  promoter       T3 promoter: promoter for bacteriophage T3 RNA polymerase
   2857..2873    -  protein_bind   lac operator: The lac repressor binds to the lac operator to inhibit transcription in E. coli. This inhibition can be relieved by adding lactose or isopropyl-β-D-thiogalactopyranoside (IPTG). lac repressor encoded by lacI
   2881..2911    -  promoter       lac promoter: promoter for the E. coli lac operon
   2926..2947    -  protein_bind   CAP binding site: CAP binding activates transcription in the presence of cAMP. E. coli catabolite activator protein
   2960..3052    -  CDS            lacI (fragment): lac repressor; lacI; The lac repressor binds to the lac operator to inhibit transcription in E. coli. This inhibition can be relieved by adding lactose or isopropyl-β-D-thiogalactopyranoside (IPTG).
   3235..3823    -  rep_origin     ori: high-copy-number ColE1/pMB1/pBR322/pUC origin of replication
   3994..4854    -  CDS            AmpR: β-lactamase; bla; confers resistance to ampicillin, carbenicillin, and related antibiotics
   4855..4959    -  promoter       AmpR promoter: bla
   5012..5440    -  rep_origin     f1 ori (sequence partly withheld): f1 bacteriophage origin of replication; arrow indicates direction of (+) strand synthesis
   5445..5511    -  CDS            lacZα (fragment): LacZα fragment of β-galactosidase; lacZ fragment
