[The description below was written by a language model from this plasmid's Addgene catalogue record and pLannotate feature annotations shown in this document.]
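Description:
EIF2B3-Q136P is a pCS2+-based plasmid carrying the human EIF2B3 coding sequence with the c.407A>C substitution, which produces the Q136P change named in the construct. EIF2B3 encodes the gamma subunit of eIF2B, the guanine nucleotide exchange factor that recycles GDP-bound eIF2 to its GTP-bound form. The roughly 1.4 kb insert was placed between ClaI and XbaI sites of the polylinker, giving a sequenced plasmid of about 5.5 kb. It is propagated in E. coli through a high-copy ColE1/pUC-type origin with ampicillin selection from the β-lactamase gene. An f1 origin and remnants of the lac promoter/operator, lacI and lacZα regions are carried over from the parental cloning backbone.

The open reading frame sits downstream of two promoters in tandem: the simian cytomegalovirus IE94 enhancer/promoter, which drives expression in vertebrate cells, and an SP6 phage promoter immediately upstream of the insert. Downstream are an SV40 polyadenylation signal, annotated on the reverse strand in the feature table, a T7 promoter fragment and a T3 promoter facing back toward the insert. This arrangement lets the same plasmid serve for direct expression in cells or as a template for SP6-driven synthesis of sense mRNA that includes the SV40 polyadenylation region. No epitope tag or reporter is annotated.

The stated purpose is in vitro transcription for rescue experiments. The associated publication concerns zebrafish eif2b3 mutants that model vanishing white matter disease and were used to validate candidate disease alleles. This suggests the variant mRNA was tested for its ability to rescue the mutant phenotype, although the record does not describe the experimental design.
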