Addgene plasmid #172081: EIF2B3-Q136P
Purpose: In vitro transcription for rescue experiments
Depositing lab: Cheol-Hee Kim. Depositing organization: Chungnam National University. Publication: Eif2b3 mutants recapitulate phenotypes of vanishing white matter disease and validate novel disease alleles in zebrafish. Lee YR, Kim SH, Ben-Mahmoud A, Kim OH, Choi TI, Lee KH, Ku B, Eum J, Kee Y, Lee S, Cha J, Won D, Lee ST, Choi JR, Lee JS, Kim HD, Kim HG, Bonkowsky JL, Kang HC, Kim CH. Hum Mol Genet. 2021 Apr 27;30(5):331-342. doi: 10.1093/hmg/ddab033. PubMed 33517449.
Backbone
  Vector backbone: pCS2+
  Backbone size w/o insert (bp): 4000
  Vector type: Mammalian Expression
Growth in bacteria
  Bacterial resistance: Ampicillin, 100 μg/mL
  Growth temperature: 37°C
  Growth strain: DH5alpha
  Copy number: High Copy
Gene/Insert
  Gene/Insert name: EIF2B3
  Species: H. sapiens (human)
  Insert size (bp): 1400
  Mutation: c.407A>C
  Entrez Gene: EIF2B3 (a.k.a. EIF-2B, EIF2Bgamma)
  Promoter: CMV
  Cloning method: Restriction Enzyme; 5′ cloning site ClaI (unknown if destroyed); 3′ cloning site XbaI (unknown if destroyed)
  Sequencing primers: 5′ SP6; 3′ T3
Terms and licenses: Academic/Nonprofit Terms; Industry Terms: Not Available to Industry
How to cite: EIF2B3-Q136P was a gift from Cheol-Hee Kim (Addgene plasmid # 172081 ; http://n2t.net/addgene:172081 ; RRID:Addgene_172081)
