>Addgene plasmid #172081 | EIF2B3-Q136P | depositor full sequence | sequence record 333668 | Full Sequence
ATGGAATTTCAAGCAGTAGTGATGGCAGTAGGTGGAGGATCTCGGATGACAGACCTAACTTCCAGCATTC
CCAAACCTCTGCTTCCAGTTGGGAACAAACCTTTAATTTGGTACCCATTGAACCTGCTTGAGCGTGTTGG
ATTTGAAGAAGTCATTGTGGTTACAACCAGGGATGTTCAAAAGGCTCTATGTGCAGAATTCAAGATGAAA
ATGAAGCCAGATATTGTGTGTATTCCTGATGATGCTGACATGGGAACTGCAGATTCTTTGCGCTACATAT
ATCCAAAACTTAAGACAGATGTGCTGGTGCTGAGCTGTGATCTGATAACAGACGTTGCCTTACATGAGGT
TGTGGACCTGTTTAGAGCTTATGATGCATCACTTGCTATGTTGATGAGAAAAGGCCCAGATAGCATAGAA
CCTGTTCCCGGTCAAAAGGGGAAAAAAAAAGCAGTGGAGCAGCGTGACTTCATTGGAGTGGACAGCACAG
GAAAGAGGCTGCTCTTCATGGCTAATGAAGCAGACTTGGATGAAGAGCTGGTCATTAAGGGATCCATCCT
ACAGAAGCATCCTAGAATACGTTTCCACACGGGTCTTGTGGATGCCCACCTCTACTGTTTGAAAAAATAC
ATCGTGGACTTCCTAATGGAAAATGGGTCAATAACTTCTATCCGGAGTGAACTGATTCCATATTTAGTGA
GAAAACAGTTTTCCTCAGCTTCCTCACAACAGGGACAAGAAGAAAAAGAGGAGGATCTAAAGAAAAAGGA
GCTGAAGTCCTTAGATATCTACAGTTTTATAAAAGAAGCCAATACACTGAACCTGGCTCCCTATGATGCC
TGCTGGAATGCCTGTCGAGGAGACAGGTGGGAAGACTTGTCCAGATCACAGGTGCGCTGCTATGTCCACA
TCATGAAAGAGGGGCTCTGCTCTCGAGTGAGCACACTGGGACTCTACATGGAAGCAAACAGACAGGTGCC
CAAATTGCTGTCTGCTCTCTGTCCAGAAGAACCACCAGTCCATTCGTCAGCCCAGATTGTCAGCAAACAC
CTGGTTGGAGTTGACAGCCTCATTGGGCCAGAGACACAGATTGGAGAGAAGTCATCCATTAAGCGCTCAG
TCATTGGCTCATCCTGTCTCATAAAAGATAGAGTGACTATTACCAATTGCCTTCTCATGAACTCAGTCAC
TGTGGAGGAAGGAAGCAATATCCAAGGCAGTGTCATCTGCAACAATGCTGTGATCGAGAAGGGTGCAGAC
ATCAAGGACTGCTTGATTGGAAGTGGCCAGAGGATTGAAGCCAAAGCTAAACGAGTGAATGAGGTGATCG
TGGGGAATGACCAGCTCATGGAGATCTGA
